>Addgene plasmid #39827 | EKAR2G_design1_mTFP_159_Venus_229 | depositor partial sequence | sequence record 50448 | Biosensor
CCATGGCACACCATCACCACCACCACGGGAGCGGGGAGCAGAAACTAATATCAGAGGAGGATCTTGGCTC
AGGTTCAGGATCCGACGGCGTGCTGAAGGGCGACGTCAAGCACAAGCTGCTGCTGGAGGGCGGCGGCCAC
CACCGCGTTGACTTCAAGACCATCTACAGGGCCAAGAAGGCGGTGAAGCTGCCCGACTATCACTTTGTGG
ACCACCGCATCGAGATCCTGAACCACGACAAGGACTACAACAAGGTGACCGTTTACGAGAGCGCCGTGGC
CCGCAACTCCACCGACGGCATGGACGAGCTGTACAAGGGTGCTAGCGGAGGAATGGTGAGCAAGGGCGAG
GAGACCACAATGGGCGTAATCAAGCCCGACATGAAGATCAAGCTGAAGATGGAGGGCAACGTGAATGGCC
ACGCCTTCGTGATCGAGGGCGAGGGCGAGGGCAAGCCCTACGACGGCACCAACACCATCAACCTGGAGGT
GAAGGAGGGAGCCCCCCTGCCCTTCTCCTACGACATTCTGACCACCGCGTTCGCCTACGGCAACAGGGCC
TTCACCAAGTACCCCGACGACATCCCCAACTACTTCAAGCAGTCCTTCCCCGAGGGCTACTCTTGGGAGC
GCACCATGACCTTCGAGGACAAGGGCATCGTGAAGGTGAAGTCCGACATCTCCATGGAGGAGGACTCCTT
CATCTACGAGATACACCTCAAGGGCGAGAACTTCCCCCCCAACGGCCCCGTGATGCAGAAGAAGACCACC
GGCTGGGACGCCTCCACCGAGAGGATGTACGTGCGCTCCGGAATGGCGGACGAGGAGAAGCTGCCGCCCG
GCTGGGAGAAGCGCATGAGCCGCAGCTCAGGCCGAGTGTACTACTTCAACCACATCACTAACGCCAGCCA
GTGGGAGCGGCCCAGCGGCAACAGCAGCAGTGGTGGCAAAAACGGGCAGGGGGAGCCTGCCAGGAAGCTG
CGCATTCTGCAGTCGACTAGGGAGCAAGGGCTTGTGCCCGGGTCTAGAGGCGGAGGTGGTGGAGGAGGTG
GAGGTGGTGGAGGTGGAGGTGGAGGTGGTGGCGGTGGTGGAGGAGGAGGAGCTAGAGGCGGAGGTGGTGG
AGGAGGTGGAGGTGGTGGAGGTGGAGGTGGAGGTGGTGGCGGTGGTGGAGGAGGAGGAGCCAGCGGCGGA
GGTGGTGGAGGAGGTGGAGGTGGTGGAGGTGGAGGTGGAGGTGGTGGCGGTGGTGGAGGAGGAGGAACCG
GTGCTGACCAACTGACTGAAGAGTGGTCGACGGTACAGCGGACCGCGCCTGACGTACCACGTACACCAGT
AGGAAAGGCAAAGCTTTCATTCCAATTCCCGCGGGCGCGGGACATCGCGGCCGCCATGATCACTCTCGGC
ATGGACGAGCTGTACAAGGGTGGCAGCGGTGGCATGGTGAGCAAGGGCGAGGAGCTGTTCACCGGGGTGG
TGCCCATCCTGGTCGAGCTGGACGGCGACGTAAACGGCCACAAGTTCAGCGTGTCCGGCGAGGGCGAGGG
CGATGCCACCTACGGCAAGCTGACCCTGAAGCTGATCTGCACCACCGGCAAGCTGCCCGTGCCCTGGCCC
ACCCTCGTGACCACCCTGGGCTACGGCCTGATGTGCTTCGCCCGCTACCCCGACCACATGAAGCAGCACG
ACTTCTTCAAGTCCGCCATGCCCGAAGGCTACGTCCAGGAGCGCACCATCTTCTTCAAGGACGACGGCAA
CTACAAGACCCGCGCCGAGGTGAAGTTCGAGGGCGACACCCTGGTGAACCGCATCGAGCTGAAGGGCATC
GACTTCAAGGAGGACGGCAACATCCTGGGGCACAAGCTGGAGTACAACTACAACAGCCACAACGTCTATA
TCACCGCCGACAAGCAGAAGAACGGCATCAAGGCCAACTTCAAGATCCGCCACAACATCGAGGACGGCGG
CGTGCAGCTCGCCGACCACTACCAGCAGAACACCCCCATCGGCGACGGCCCCGTGCTGCTGCCCGACAAC
CACTACCTGAGCTACCAGTCCGCCCTGAGCAAAGACCCCAACGAGAAGCGCGATCACATGGTCCTGCTGG
AGTTCGTGACCGCCGCCGGGGGTACCGATATCCTTCAAAAAAAACTTGAAGAACTTGAACTTGACGAATG
AGATATCTAATGACTCGAG
