>Addgene plasmid #39827 | EKAR2G_design1_mTFP_159_Venus_229 | addgene partial sequence | sequence record 63517 | pTriExUP 5'-GGTTATTGTGCTGTCTCATCA-3'
ATACGACTCACTATAGGGGAATTGTGAGCGGATAACAATTCCCCGGAGTTAATCCGGGACCTTTAATTCA
ACCCAACACAATATATTATAGTTAAATAAGAATTATTATCAAATCATTTGTATATTAATTAAAATACTAT
ACTGTAAATTACATTTTATTTACAATCAAAGGAGATATACCATGGCACACCATCACCACCACCACGGGAG
CGGGGAGCAGAAACTAATATCAGAGGAGGATCTTGGCTCAGGTTCAGGATCCGACGGCGTGCTGAAGGGC
GACGTCAAGCACAAGCTGCTGCTGGAGGGCGGCGGCCACCACCGCGTTGACTTCAAGACCATCTACAGGG
CCAAGAAGGCGGTGAAGCTGCCCGACTATCACTTTGTGGACCACCGCATCGAGATCCTGAACCACGACAA
GGACTACAACAAGGTGACCGTTTACGAGAGCGCCGTGGCCCGCAACTCCACCGACGGCATGGACGAGCTG
TACAAGGGTGCTAGCGGAGGAATGGTGAGCAAGGGCGAGGAGACCACAATGGGCGTAATCAAGCCCGACA
TGAAGATCAAGCTGAAGATGGAGGGCAACGTGAATGGCCACGCCTTCGTGATCGAGGGCGAGGGCGAGGG
CAAGCCCTACGACGGCACCAACACCATCAACCTGGAGGTGAAGGAGGGAGCCCCCCTGCCCTTCTCCTAC
GACATTCTGACCACCGCGTTCGCCTACGGCAACAGGGCCTTCACCAAGTACCCCGACGACATCCCCAACT
ACTTCAAGCAGTCCTTCCCCGAGGGCTACTCTTGGGAGCGCACCATGACCTTCGAGGACAAGGG
