>Addgene plasmid #39827 | EKAR2G_design1_mTFP_159_Venus_229 | addgene partial sequence | sequence record 63519 | EGFP-N 5'-CGTCGCCGTCCAGCTCGACCAG-3'
AGCTCCTCGCCCTTGCTCACCATGCCACCGCTGCCACCCTTGTACAGCTCGTCCATGCCGAGAGTGATCA
TGGCGGCCGCGATGTCCCGCGCCCGCGGGAATTGGAATGAAAGCTTTGCCTTTCCTACTGGTGTACGTGG
TACGTCAGGCGCGGTCCGCTGTACCGTCGACCACTCTTCAGTCAGTTGGTCAGCACCGGTTCCTCCTCCT
CCACCACCCCCACCACCTCCACCTCCACCTCCACCACCTCCACCTCCTCCACCACCTCCGCCGCTGGCTC
CTCCTCCTCCACCACCGCCACCACCTCCACCTCCACCTCCACCACCTCCACCTCCTCCACCACCTCCGCC
TCTAGCTCCTCCTCCTCCACCACCGCCACCACCTCCACCTCCACCTCCACCACCTCCACCTCCTCCACCA
CCTCCGCCTCTAGAC
