>Addgene plasmid #39827 | EKAR2G_design1_mTFP_159_Venus_229 | addgene partial sequence | sequence record 63520 | pTriExDOWN 5'-TCGATCTCAGTGGTATTTGTG-3'
ACCTTCTGATAGGCAGCCTGCACCTGAGGTTAATCACTTAGTGATGGTGATGGTGATGGTGGTGCTCGAG
TCATTAGATATCTCATTCGTCAAGTTCAAGTTCTTCAAGTTTTTTTTGAAGGATATCGGTACCCCCGGCG
GCGGTCACGAACTCCAGCAGGACCATGTGATCGCGCTTCTCGTTGGGGTCTTTGCTCAGGGCGGACTGGT
AGCTCAGGTAGTGGTTGTCGGGCAGCAGCACGGGGCCGTCGCCGATGGGGGTGTTCTGCTGGTAGTGGTC
GGCGAGCTGCACGCCGCCGTCCTCGATGTTGTGGCGGATCTTGAAGTTGGCCTTGATGCCGTTCTTCTGC
TTGTCGGCGGTGATATAGACGTTGTGGCTGTTGTAGTTGTACTCCAGCTTGTGCCCCAGGATGTTGCCGT
CCTCCTTGAAGTCGATGCCCTTCAGCTCGATGCGGTTCACCAGGGTGTCGCCCTCGAACTTCACCTCGGC
GCGGGTCTTGTAGTTGCCGTCGTCCTTGAAGAAGATGGTGCGCTCCTGGACGTAGCCTTCGGGCATGGCG
GACTTGAAGAAGTCGTGCTGCTTCATGTGGTCGGGGTAGCGGGCGAAGCACATCAGGCCGTAGCCCAGGG
TGGTCACGAGGGTGGGCCAGGGCACGGGCAGCTTGCCGGTGGTGCAGATCAGCTTCAGGGTCAGCTTGCC
GTAGGTGGCATCGCCCTCGCCCTCGCCGGACACGCTGAACTTGTGGCCGTTTACGTCGCCGTCCAGCTCG
ACCAGGATGGGCACCACCCCGGTGAACAGCTCCTCGCCCTTGCTCACCATGCCACCGCTGCCACCCTTGT
ACAGCTCGTCCATGCCGAGAGTGATCATGGCGG
