[The description below was written by a language model from this plasmid's Addgene catalogue record.]
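Description:
EKAR2G_design1_mTFP_159_Venus_229 is a genetically encoded FRET biosensor for ERK (extracellular signal-regulated kinase) activity, carried in the Novagen pTriEx4 backbone. pTriEx-type vectors are built for expression of the same insert in mammalian, insect and bacterial cells, and the record lists all three expression categories. The promoter recorded for the insert is CMV, which drives strong constitutive expression in mammalian cells. The plasmid is about 7 kb in total (roughly 4.9 kb of backbone plus a synthetic insert of about 2.2 kb), is maintained at high copy in E. coli and is selected with ampicillin. No feature table accompanies the record, so the origin of replication and other backbone elements are not itemised.

The insert, described as an Erk activity reporter, was cloned between PacI and XhoI sites that both remain intact, and it carries an N-terminal His-Myc tag useful for purification and immunodetection. The name indicates an mTFP donor and a Venus acceptor. The numbers 159 and 229 most likely denote the particular fluorescent protein variants, such as circular permutation or truncation positions, though the record does not define them. "Design1" appears to refer to one of several sensor architectures in the series. Part of the plasmid derives from an earlier ERK activity sensor (EKAR), and the construct belongs to a toolkit for producing more sensitive FRET biosensors. In sensors of this type, phosphorylation by ERK changes the conformation of the sensing module and therefore the energy transfer between donor and acceptor, so the construct is typically used for live-cell ratiometric imaging of ERK signalling in time and space.
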