Addgene plasmid #39827: EKAR2G_design1_mTFP_159_Venus_229
Depositing lab: Olivier Pertz. Depositing organization: University of Basel. Publication: A Versatile Toolkit to Produce Sensitive FRET Biosensors to Visualize Signaling in Time and Space. Fritz RD, Letzelter M, Reimann A, Martin K, Fusco L, Ritsma L, Ponsioen B, Fluri E, Schulte-Merker S, van Rheenen J, Pertz O. Sci Signal. 2013 Jul 23;6(285):rs12. doi: 10.1126/scisignal.2004135. PubMed 23882122.
Backbone
  Vector backbone: pTriEx4
  Backbone manufacturer: Novagen
  Backbone size w/o insert (bp): 4900
  Total vector size (bp): 7050
  Vector type: Mammalian Expression, Bacterial Expression, Insect Expression
Growth in bacteria
  Bacterial resistance: Ampicillin, 100 μg/mL
  Growth temperature: 37°C
  Growth strain: Top10
  Copy number: High Copy
Gene/Insert
  Gene/Insert name: Erk activity reporter
  Species: Synthetic
  Insert size (bp): 2189
  Promoter: CMV
  Tag / fusion protein: His-Myc (N terminal on insert)
  Cloning method: Restriction Enzyme; 5′ cloning site PacI (not destroyed); 3′ cloning site XhoI (not destroyed)
  Sequencing primers: 5′ ctggttattgtgctgtctc; 3′ tcagtggtatttgtga
Resource information
  A portion of this plasmid was derived from a plasmid made by: Karel Svoboda, Janelia Farm Research Campus, Howard Hughes Medical Institute, Ashburn
Terms and licenses: Academic/Nonprofit Terms; Industry Terms: Not Available to Industry
Depositor comments: A genetically encoded fluorescent sensor of ERK activity. 2008. PNAS 205(49)
How to cite: EKAR2G_design1_mTFP_159_Venus_229 was a gift from Olivier Pertz (Addgene plasmid # 39827 ; http://n2t.net/addgene:39827 ; RRID:Addgene_39827)
